>Addgene plasmid #73521 | pEGFP-ninein coiled-coil 1 | addgene partial sequence | sequence record 145860 | EGFP-N 5'-CGTCGCCGTCCAGCTCGACCAG-3'
TTGCTCACCATGGTGGCGACCGGTAGCGCTAGCGGATCTGACGGTTCACTAAACCAGCTCTGCTTATATA
GACCTCCCACCGTACACGCCTACCGCCCATTTGCGTCAATGGGGCGGAGTTGTTACGACATTTTGGAAAG
TCCCGTTGATTTTGGTGCCAAAACAAACTCCCATTGACGTCAATGGGGTGGAGACTTGGAAATCCCCGTG
AGTCAAACCGCTATCCACGCCCATTGATGTACTGCCAAAACCGCATCACCATGGTAATAGCGATGACTAA
TACGTAGATGTACTGCCAAGTAGGAAAGTCCCATAAGGTCATGTACTGGGCATAATGCCAGGCGGGCCAT
TTACCGTCATTGACGTCAATAGGGGGCGTACTTGGCATATGATACACTTGATGTACTGCCAAGTGGGCAG
TTTACCGTAAATACTCCACCCATTGACGTCAATGGAAAGTCCCTATTGGCGTTACTATGGGAACATACGT
CATTATTGACGTCAATGGGCGGGGGTCGTTGGGCGGTCAGCCAGGCGGGCCATTTACCGTAAGTTATGTA
ACGCGGAACTCCATATATGGGCTATGAACTAATGACCCCGTAATTGATTACTATTAATAACTAATGCATG
GCGGTAATACGGTTATCCACAGAATCAGGGGATAACGCAGGAAAGAACATGTGAGCAAAAGGCCAGCAAA
AGGCCAGGAACCGTAAAAAGGCCGCGTTGCTGGCGTTTTTCCATAGGCTCCGCC
