>Addgene plasmid #73521 | pEGFP-ninein coiled-coil 1 | addgene partial sequence | sequence record 145861 | SV40pA-R 5'-GAAATTTGTGATGCTATTGC-3'
GCTGCATAACAGTTAACAACAACAATTGCATTCATTTTATGTTTCAGGTTCAGGGGGAGGTGTGGGAGGT
TTTTTAAAGCAAGTAAAACCTCTACAAATGTGGTATGGCTGATTATGATCAGTTATCTAGATCCGGTGGA
TCCCGGGCCCGCGGTACCGTCGACTGCAGAATTCGAAGCTTGCTAGCGGCCGCTCGAGGCTTTGCAGAGT
TTGTTCACAGTGCTCAGTGACTTTCTCACAGTCAGCCTGGCACTGGGCTTCTATCTGAGAGACTCTTCTA
TTACACTCTGTTTCCATTTCTTCCCTTCCCTCCTGGAGTTCCCTTCGGTGATGTTCCGAGAGCTCTTCCC
TCAGCTCTTCTTTCTCTAGAGCATGCTTCTCCTCCAGGCTCAGCAGCTGCTCCTGGTAAGATTGCTCCAA
GCCTCTCACCTTCTCCTCAGTCCAGGCAGCCTGGGCGAGTCCCTCTCTCTCCTGGCGAAAGCTCTCCGCT
GCCTGCTGCAGCCTGGCCTGGAGCTCCCTCTCATGCTCCTGCCGCAGCTCCTCCTGGAGCTGAGCCTTTT
CCTCATCGAACGCCATTTGCAGTTGTCTCTTTTCCTCCTCGTGCCTGCAGCTGGCCTTGTGGTGGGCCTC
CCTCAGCACGGCTGCCTGCCCTTCCAGGTCTGCAATCTTACTCCGAAGCTCGCTGACTCGCTTCTCCAAG
GTGTGCACTCCCTGCTCATACTTCTGCTTCATGGCCGCCTGCTCCTGTTCAGAGGCGACCCTGGTATCAT
CCAGCTGCTTTTCATAGTGGCGCACTTTGTCTTCCAGCTCCAGTCTCAGGTGACACAGGTCC
