>Addgene plasmid #73521 | pEGFP-ninein coiled-coil 1 | addgene partial sequence | sequence record 146829 | EGFP-C 5'-CATGGTCCTGCTGGAGTTCGTG-3'
GACGAGCTGTACAAGTCCGGACTCAGATCCATTCACCAGGCAGCACTAGCTAGCTTCAAGGCCGAGATCC
GGCACTTGTTAGAACGAGTTGACCAAGTAGTCAGAGAAAAGGAGAAGCTACGGTCGGACCTGGACAAAGC
AGAAAAGCTGAAGTCTCTCATGGCTTCCGAGGTGGACGATCACCACGCAGCCATTGAGCGGAGGAATGAA
TACAACCTCAGGAAACTGGATGAAGAATACAAGGAGCGCATAGCAGCCTTAAAGAACGAACTCCGCCAGG
AGAGGGAACAGATGTTGCAGCAAGTGGGCAAGCAGCGGGTGGAGCTGGAACAGGAAATTCAAAAGGCCAA
GACGGAAGAGAATTACATCCGGGACCGCCTTGCCCTCTCCCTGAAGGAAAACAATCGCCTGGAGACTGAG
CTTCTGGAAAATGCAGAGAAGTTGGCAGAGTACGAGAGCCTGACGCAGAAGCTCCAGCGCAGTTTGGAAA
ATGTGTTAGCAGAAAAGTTTGGTGACCTCGATCCCAGCAGTGCTGAGTTCTTTCTTCAAGAGGAGAGGCT
GGCGCAGATGAGAAATGAATATGAGCAACAGTGCAGGCTATTACAAGACCAAGTGGATGAGCTTCAGTCT
GAACTAGAAGAATACCAGGCTCAAGGCAGGGTGCTCAGACTCCCCTTGAAGAACTCGCTGTCAGAAGAAC
TCGACGGTCACAGTGGTGGTATTGAGCCCGACCAAGGGCCTGGATCTGAA
