[The description below was written by a language model from this plasmid's Addgene catalogue record.]
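Description:
pEGFP-ninein coiled-coil 1 is a mammalian expression plasmid built on the Clontech pEGFP backbone. It carries a fragment of the mouse Nin gene encoding the first coiled-coil domain of ninein, fused in frame to EGFP so that the fluorescent protein sits at the N-terminus of the ninein fragment. Expression of the fusion is driven by the CMV promoter, a strong constitutive promoter widely used for transient or stable expression in cultured mammalian cells. The plasmid is maintained in E. coli at high copy number under kanamycin selection. In mammalian cells the neomycin resistance marker allows selection of stable transfectants with G418. In vectors of this family a single resistance cassette generally provides both functions, although no feature table is supplied here to confirm the layout. The exact residue boundaries of the coiled-coil fragment, the cloning method and the total plasmid size are not stated in the record.

Ninein is a centrosomal protein, and the associated study concerns its role in linking microtubule nucleation and microtubule anchoring at the centrosome. An EGFP-tagged isolated domain such as this one is typically used to follow the subcellular localisation of that region by fluorescence microscopy. It can also be used to test whether the domain alone can target particular structures, and to examine how overexpressing a truncated piece of the protein affects centrosome and microtubule organisation. It would normally be compared with constructs carrying other ninein regions or the full-length protein. The EGFP moiety can also serve as a handle for detecting the fusion protein with anti-GFP antibodies.
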