Addgene plasmid #73521: pEGFP-ninein coiled-coil 1
Purpose: Encodes the first coiled-coil domain of mouse ninein with an EGFP tag at its N-terminus
Depositing lab: Michel Bornens. Depositing organization: Institut Curie. Publication: Microtubule nucleation and anchoring at the centrosome are independent processes linked by ninein function. Delgehyr N, Sillibourne J, Bornens M. J Cell Sci. 2005 Apr 15;118(Pt 8):1565-75. Epub 2005 Mar 22. 10.1242/jcs.02302 PubMed 15784680.
Backbone
  Vector backbone: pEGFP
  Backbone manufacturer: Clontech
  Vector type: Mammalian Expression
  Selectable markers: Neomycin (select with G418)
Growth in bacteria
  Bacterial resistance: Kanamycin, 50 μg/mL
  Growth temperature: 37°C
  Growth strain: DH5alpha
  Copy number: High Copy
Gene/Insert
  Gene/Insert name: ninein coiled-coil 1
  Species: M. musculus (mouse)
  Entrez Gene: Nin (a.k.a. 3110068G20Rik, AI385615, AU024711, mKIAA1565)
  Promoter: CMV
  Tag / fusion protein: EGFP tag (N terminal on insert)
  Cloning method: Unknown
  Sequencing primers: 5′ EGFP 3' Fw
Resource information
  A portion of this plasmid was derived from a plasmid made by: Cloned by Nathalie DELGEHYR
Terms and licenses: Academic/Nonprofit Terms; Industry Terms: Not Available to Industry
How to cite: pEGFP-ninein coiled-coil 1 was a gift from Michel Bornens (Addgene plasmid # 73521 ; http://n2t.net/addgene:73521 ; RRID:Addgene_73521)
